Addgene plasmid #207993: pBiFC-VN155(I152L)-SRCR5
Purpose: BiFC assay
Depositing lab: Young Tang. Depositing organization: University of Connecticut. Publication: Small molecules block the interaction between porcine reproductive and respiratory syndrome virus and CD163 receptor and the infection of pig cells. Huang C, Bernard D, Zhu J, Dash RC, Chu A, Knupp A, Hakey A, Hadden MK, Garmendia A, Tang Y. Virol J. 2020 Jul 30;17(1):116. doi: 10.1186/s12985-020-01361-7. PubMed 32727587.
Backbone
  Vector backbone: pBiFC-VN155(I152L)
  Backbone manufacturer: Addgene
  Vector type: Mammalian Expression
Growth in bacteria
  Bacterial resistance: Ampicillin, 100 μg/mL
  Growth temperature: 37°C
  Growth strain: DH5alpha
  Copy number: High Copy
Gene/Insert
  Gene/Insert name: SRCR5
  Species: pig
  Entrez Gene: CD163
Terms and licenses: Academic/Nonprofit Terms; Industry Terms: Not Available to Industry
How to cite: pBiFC-VN155(I152L)-SRCR5 was a gift from Young Tang (Addgene plasmid # 207993 ; http://n2t.net/addgene:207993 ; RRID:Addgene_207993)
