[The description below was written by a language model from this plasmid's Addgene catalogue record and pLannotate feature annotations shown in this document.]
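Description:
pBiFC-VN155(I152L)-SRCR5 is a mammalian expression plasmid of about 4.6 kb built on the pBiFC-VN155(I152L) backbone for bimolecular fluorescence complementation (BiFC) assays. It is maintained in E. coli as a high-copy plasmid through a ColE1/pUC-type origin and selected with ampicillin via the β-lactamase gene and its native promoter. The feature table also picks up short remnants of lacI, lacZα, rop, bom and a pUC-type cloning site, along with a lac promoter/operator region. These are leftovers of the backbone's cloning history rather than functional parts of the payload.

The expression cassette spans the plasmid's numbering origin. A human cytomegalovirus immediate-early enhancer and promoter are followed by a modified SV40 intron, which supplies splice donor and acceptor sites that generally improve transcript processing. Downstream lies a roughly 320 bp fragment of pig (Sus scrofa) CD163, corresponding to the insert named SRCR5, followed a short distance later by VN155(I152L). The layout suggests a fusion with SRCR5 at the N-terminus, although the record does not describe the intervening linker or the reading frame. An SV40 polyadenylation signal is annotated just downstream, though on the opposite strand. VN155(I152L) is an improved N-terminal fragment of mVenus that is non-fluorescent on its own. It reconstitutes a fluorescent protein only when brought close to a complementary C-terminal Venus fragment carried by an interacting partner, and the I152L substitution is intended to reduce spontaneous self-assembly and background signal.

The stated purpose is simply a BiFC assay. The associated publication concerns small molecules that block the interaction between porcine reproductive and respiratory syndrome virus and the CD163 receptor, so the plasmid presumably serves as the receptor-domain half of a BiFC pair. The record does not name the partner construct.
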