Features (pLannotate 1.2.2; 17 found; start..end, strand, type, name):
     52..369     +  CDS            CD163 (fragment): C163A_PIG - Also known as M130. Experimental evidence at protein level: Swiss-Prot protein existence level 1. After shedding, the soluble form (sCD163) may play an anti- inflammatory role. From Sus scrofa (Pig).
    418..882     +  CDS            VN155(I152L): improved N-terminal fragment of mVenus for use in bimolecular fluorescence complementation (BiFC) (Kodama and Hu, 2010)
    897..1031    -  polyA_signal   SV40 poly(A) signal: SV40 polyadenylation signal
   1166..1182    -  protein_bind   lac operator: The lac repressor binds to the lac operator to inhibit transcription in E. coli. This inhibition can be relieved by adding lactose or isopropyl-β-D-thiogalactopyranoside (IPTG). lac repressor encoded by lacI
   1190..1220    -  promoter       lac promoter: promoter for the E. coli lac operon
   1235..1256    -  protein_bind   CAP binding site: CAP binding activates transcription in the presence of cAMP. E. coli catabolite activator protein
   1269..1361    -  CDS            lacI (fragment): lac repressor; lacI; The lac repressor binds to the lac operator to inhibit transcription in E. coli. This inhibition can be relieved by adding lactose or isopropyl-β-D-thiogalactopyranoside (IPTG).
   1544..2132    -  rep_origin     ori: high-copy-number ColE1/pMB1/pBR322/pUC origin of replication
   2303..3163    -  CDS            AmpR: β-lactamase; bla; confers resistance to ampicillin, carbenicillin, and related antibiotics
   3164..3268    -  promoter       AmpR promoter: bla
   3363..3398    +  CDS            rop (fragment): Rop protein, which maintains plasmids at low copy number; rop
   3500..3599    +  misc_feature   bom (fragment): basis of mobility region from pBR322
   3605..3760    -  CDS            lacZα (fragment): LacZα fragment of β-galactosidase; lacZ fragment
   3766..3786    -  misc_feature   MCS (fragment): pUC18/19 multiple cloning site
   3785..4088    +  enhancer       CMV enhancer: human cytomegalovirus immediate early enhancer
   4089..4292    +  promoter       CMV promoter: human cytomegalovirus (CMV) immediate early promoter
   4430..4526    +  intron         SV40 intron: modified SV40 intron with splice donor and acceptor sites
>Addgene plasmid #207993 | pBiFC-VN155(I152L)-SRCR5 | addgene full sequence | sequence record 416486 | Addgene NGS Result
ATGGCATCAATGCAGAAGCTGATCTCAGAGGAGGACCTGCTTATGGCCATGGAGGCCCGAATTCGGCCCA
GGCTGGTTGGAGGGGACATTCCCTGCTCTGGTCGTGTTGAAGTACAACATGGAGACACGTGGGGCACCGT
CTGTGATTCTGACTTCTCTCTGGAGGCGGCCAGCGTGCTGTGCAGGGAACTACAGTGCGGCACTGTGGTT
TCCCTCCTGGGGGGAGCTCACTTTGGAGAAGGAAGTGGACAGATCTGGGCTGAAGAATTCCAGTGTGAGG
GGCACGAGTCCCACCTTTCACTCTGCCCAGTAGCACCCCGCCCTGACGGGACATGTAGCCACAGCAGGGA
CGTCGGCGTAGTCTGCTCAGAGATCTCTCGAGGTACCGGAGGTGGCGGGAGCGGAGGTGGCGGGAGTATG
GTGAGCAAGGGCGAGGAGCTGTTCACCGGGGTGGTGCCCATCCTGGTCGAGCTGGACGGCGACGTAAACG
GCCACAAGTTCAGCGTGTCCGGCGAGGGCGAGGGCGATGCCACCTACGGCAAGCTGACCCTGAAGCTGAT
CTGCACCACCGGCAAGCTGCCCGTGCCCTGGCCCACCCTCGTGACCACCCTGGGCTACGGCCTGCAGTGC
TTCGCCCGCTACCCCGACCACATGAAGCAGCACGACTTCTTCAAGTCCGCCATGCCCGAAGGCTACGTCC
AGGAGCGCACCATCTTCTTCAAGGACGACGGCAACTACAAGACCCGCGCCGAGGTGAAGTTCGAGGGCGA
CACCCTGGTGAACCGCATCGAGCTGAAGGGCATCGACTTCAAGGAGGACGGCAACATCCTGGGGCACAAG
CTGGAGTACAACTACAACAGCCACAACGTCTATCTCACCGCCTGAGCGGCCGCGGGGATCCAGACATGAT
AAGATACATTGATGAGTTTGGACAAACCACAACTAGAATGCAGTGAAAAAAATGCTTTATTTGTGAAATT
TGTGATGCTATTGCTTTATTTGTAACCATTATAAGCTGCAATAAACAAGTTAACAACAACAATTGCATTC
ATTTTATGTTTCAGGTTCAGGGGGAGGTGTGGGAGGTTTTTTCGGATCCTCTAGAGTCGATCTGCAGGCA
TGCTAGCTTGGCGTAATCATGGTCATAGCTGTTTCCTGTGTGAAATTGTTATCCGCTCACAATTCCACAC
AACATACGAGCCGGAAGCATAAAGTGTAAAGCCTGGGGTGCCTAATGAGTGAGCTAACTCACATTAATTG
CGTTGCGCTCACTGCCCGCTTTCCAGTCGGGAAACCTGTCGTGCCAGCTGCATTAATGAATCGGCCAACG
CGCGGGGAGAGGCGGTTTGCGTATTGGGCGCTCTTCCGCTTCCTCGCTCACTGACTCGCTGCGCTCGGTC
GTTCGGCTGCGGCGAGCGGTATCAGCTCACTCAAAGGCGGTAATACGGTTATCCACAGAATCAGGGGATA
ACGCAGGAAAGAACATGTGAGCAAAAGGCCAGCAAAAGGCCAGGAACCGTAAAAAGGCCGCGTTGCTGGC
GTTTTTCCATAGGCTCCGCCCCCCTGACGAGCATCACAAAAATCGACGCTCAAGTCAGAGGTGGCGAAAC
CCGACAGGACTATAAAGATACCAGGCGTTTCCCCCTGGAAGCTCCCTCGTGCGCTCTCCTGTTCCGACCC
TGCCGCTTACCGGATACCTGTCCGCCTTTCTCCCTTCGGGAAGCGTGGCGCTTTCTCATAGCTCACGCTG
TAGGTATCTCAGTTCGGTGTAGGTCGTTCGCTCCAAGCTGGGCTGTGTGCACGAACCCCCCGTTCAGCCC
GACCGCTGCGCCTTATCCGGTAACTATCGTCTTGAGTCCAACCCGGTAAGACACGACTTATCGCCACTGG
CAGCAGCCACTGGTAACAGGATTAGCAGAGCGAGGTATGTAGGCGGTGCTACAGAGTTCTTGAAGTGGTG
GCCTAACTACGGCTACACTAGAAGAACAGTATTTGGTATCTGCGCTCTGCTGAAGCCAGTTACCTTCGGA
AAAAGAGTTGGTAGCTCTTGATCCGGCAAACAAACCACCGCTGGTAGCGGTGGTTTTTTTGTTTGCAAGC
AGCAGATTACGCGCAGAAAAAAAGGATCTCAAGAAGATCCTTTGATCTTTTCTACGGGGTCTGACGCTCA
GTGGAACGAAAACTCACGTTAAGGGATTTTGGTCATGAGATTATCAAAAAGGATCTTCACCTAGATCCTT
TTAAATTAAAAATGAAGTTTTAAATCAATCTAAAGTATATATGAGTAAACTTGGTCTGACAGTTACCAAT
GCTTAATCAGTGAGGCACCTATCTCAGCGATCTGTCTATTTCGTTCATCCATAGTTGCCTGACTCCCCGT
CGTGTAGATAACTACGATACGGGAGGGCTTACCATCTGGCCCCAGTGCTGCAATGATACCGCGAGACCCA
CGCTCACCGGCTCCAGATTTATCAGCAATAAACCAGCCAGCCGGAAGGGCCGAGCGCAGAAGTGGTCCTG
CAACTTTATCCGCCTCCATCCAGTCTATTAATTGTTGCCGGGAAGCTAGAGTAAGTAGTTCGCCAGTTAA
TAGTTTGCGCAACGTTGTTGCCATTGCTACAGGCATCGTGGTGTCACGCTCGTCGTTTGGTATGGCTTCA
TTCAGCTCCGGTTCCCAACGATCAAGGCGAGTTACATGATCCCCCATGTTGTGCAAAAAAGCGGTTAGCT
CCTTCGGTCCTCCGATCGTTGTCAGAAGTAAGTTGGCCGCAGTGTTATCACTCATGGTTATGGCAGCACT
GCATAATTCTCTTACTGTCATGCCATCCGTAAGATGCTTTTCTGTGACTGGTGAGTACTCAACCAAGTCA
TTCTGAGAATAGTGTATGCGGCGACCGAGTTGCTCTTGCCCGGCGTCAATACGGGATAATACCGCGCCAC
ATAGCAGAACTTTAAAAGTGCTCATCATTGGAAAACGTTCTTCGGGGCGAAAACTCTCAAGGATCTTACC
GCTGTTGAGATCCAGTTCGATGTAACCCACTCGTGCACCCAACTGATCTTCAGCATCTTTTACTTTCACC
AGCGTTTCTGGGTGAGCAAAAACAGGAAGGCAAAATGCCGCAAAAAAGGGAATAAGGGCGACACGGAAAT
GTTGAATACTCATACTCTTCCTTTTTCAATATTATTGAAGCATTTATCAGGGTTATTGTCTCATGAGCGG
ATACATATTTGAATGTATTTAGAAAAATAAACAAATAGGGGTTCCGCGCACATTTCCCCGAAAAGTGCCA
CCTGACGTCTAAGAAACCATTATTATCATGACATTAACCTATAAAAATAGGCGTATCACGAGGCCCTTTC
GTCTCGCGCGTTTCGGTGATGACGGTGAAAACCTCTGACACATGCAGCTCCCGGAGACGGTCACAGCTTG
TCTGTAAGCGGATGCCGGGAGCAGACAAGCCCGTCAGGGCGCGTCAGCGGGTGTTGGCGGGTGTCGGGGC
TGGCTTAACTATGCGGCATCAGAGCAGATTGTACTGAGAGTGCACCATATGCGGTGTGAAATACCGCACA
GATGCGTAAGGAGAAAATACCGCATCAGGCGCCATTCGCCATTCAGGCTGCGCAACTGTTGGGAAGGGCG
ATCGGTGCGGGCCTCTTCGCTATTACGCCAGCTGGCGAAAGGGGGATGTGCTGCAAGGCGATTAAGTTGG
GTAACGCCAGGGTTTTCCCAGTCACGACGTTGTAAAACGACGGCCAGTGAGTTCGAGCTTGCATGCCTGC
AGGTCGTTACATAACTTACGGTAAATGGCCCGCCTGGCTGACCGCCCAACGACCCCCGCCCATTGACGTC
AATAATGACGTATGTTCCCATAGTAACGCCAATAGGGACTTTCCATTGACGTCAATGGGTGGAGTATTTA
CGGTAAACTGCCCACTTGGCAGTACATCAAGTGTATCATATGCCAAGTACGCCCCCTATTGACGTCAATG
ACGGTAAATGGCCCGCCTGGCATTATGCCCAGTACATGACCTTATGGGACTTTCCTACTTGGCAGTACAT
CTACGTATTAGTCATCGCTATTACCATGGTGATGCGGTTTTGGCAGTACATCAATGGGCGTGGATAGCGG
TTTGACTCACGGGGATTTCCAAGTCTCCACCCCATTGACGTCAATGGGAGTTTGTTTTGGCACCAAAATC
AACGGGACTTTCCAAAATGTCGTAACAACTCCGCCCCATTGACGCAAATGGGCGGTAGGCGTGTACGGTG
GGAGGTCTATATAAGCAGAGCTCGTTTAGTGAACCGTCAGATCGCCTGGAGACGCCATCCACGCTGTTTT
GACCTCCATAGAAGACACCGGGACCGATCCAGCCTCCGGACTCTAGAGGATCCGGTACTAGAGGAACTGA
AAAACCAGAAAGTTAACTGGTAAGTTTAGTCTTTTTGTCTTTTATTTCAGGTCCCGGATCCGGTGGTGGT
GCAAATCAAAGAACTGCTCCTCAGTGGATGTTGCCTTTACTTCTAGGCCTGTACGGAAGTGTTACTTCTG
CTCTAAAAGCTGCGGAATTGTACCCGCGGGCCCACC
